LOCUS       Exported 6141 bp ds-DNA circular SYN 12-MAY-2021
DEFINITION  synthetic circular DNA
ACCESSION   .
VERSION     .
KEYWORDS    pBabe-GFP-IKBalpha-wt
SOURCE      synthetic DNA construct
  ORGANISM  synthetic DNA construct
REFERENCE   1 (bases 1 to 6141)
  AUTHORS   Boehm JS, Zhao JJ, Yao J, Kim SY, Firestein R, Dunn IF, Sjostrom SK,
            Garraway LA, Weremowicz S, Richardson AL, Greulich H, Stewart CJ,
            Mulvey LA, Shen RR, Ambrogio L, Hirozane-Kishikawa T, Hill DE, Vidal
            M, Meyerson M, Grenier JK, Hinkle G, Root DE, Roberts TM, Lander ES,
            Polyak K, Hahn WC
  TITLE     Integrative Genomic Approaches Identify IKBKE as a Breast Cancer
            Oncogene.
  JOURNAL   Cell. 2007 Jun 15. 129(6):1065-1079.
  PUBMED    17574021
REFERENCE   2 (bases 1 to 6141)
  AUTHORS   .
  TITLE     Direct Submission
  JOURNAL   Exported May 12, 2021 from SnapGene Server 1.1.58
            http://www.snapgene.com
FEATURES             Location/Qualifiers
     source          1..6141
                     /organism="synthetic DNA construct"
                     /mol_type="other DNA"
     LTR             23..492
                     /note="long terminal repeat from Moloney murine leukemia
                     virus"
     misc_feature    557..756
                     /label=MMLV Psi
                     /note="packaging signal of Moloney murine leukemia virus
                     (MMLV)"
     CDS             957..1373
                     /label=gag (truncated)
                     /note="truncated Moloney murine leukemia virus (MMLV) gag
                     gene lacking the start codon"
     primer_bind     1303..1325
                     /label=pLXSN 5'
                     /note="Murine stem cell virus, forward primer. Also called
                     MSCV"
     primer_bind     1341..1357
                     /label=pBABE 5'
                     /note="Psi packaging signal, forward primer for pBABE
                     vectors"
     primer_bind     complement(2389..2409)
                     /label=pBABE 3'
                     /note="SV40 enhancer, reverse primer for pBABE vectors"
     promoter        2394..2723
                     /label=SV40 promoter
                     /note="SV40 enhancer and early promoter"
     rep_origin      2574..2709
                     /label=SV40 ori
                     /note="SV40 origin of replication"
     primer_bind     2636..2655
                     /label=SV40pro-F
                     /note="SV40 promoter/origin, forward primer"
     primer_bind     complement(2732..2748)
                     /label=KS primer
                     /note="common sequencing primer, one of multiple similar
                     variants"
     primer_bind     complement(2733..2749)
                     /label=pBluescriptKS
                     /note="For pBluescript vector"
     CDS             2754..3473
                     /codon_start=1
                     /product="humanized Renilla green fluorescent protein"
                     /label=hrGFP
                     /note="mammalian codon-optimized"
                     /translation="MVSKQILKNTGLQEIMSFKVNLEGVVNNHVFTMEGCGKGNILFGN
                     QLVQIRVTKGAPLPFAFDILSPAFQYGNRTFTKYPEDISDFFIQSFPAGFVYERTLRYE
                     DGGLVEIRSDINLIEEMFVYRVEYKGRNFPNDGPVMKKTITGLQPSFEVVYMNDGVLVG
                     QVILVYRLNSGKFYSCHMRTLMKSKGVVKDFPEYHFIQHRLEKTYVEDGGFVEQHETAI
                     AQLTSLGKPLGSLHEWV"
     LTR             3650..4119
                     /note="long terminal repeat from Moloney murine leukemia
                     virus"
     primer_bind     complement(4249..4266)
                     /label=L4440
                     /note="L4440 vector, forward primer"
     rep_origin      complement(4420..5008)
                     /direction=LEFT
                     /label=ori
                     /note="high-copy-number ColE1/pMB1/pBR322/pUC origin of
                     replication"
     primer_bind     complement(4500..4519)
                     /label=pBR322ori-F
                     /note="pBR322 origin, forward primer"
     CDS             complement(5168..6028)
                     /codon_start=1
                     /gene="bla"
                     /product="beta-lactamase"
                     /label=AmpR
                     /note="confers resistance to ampicillin, carbenicillin, and
                     related antibiotics"
                     /translation="MSIQHFRVALIPFFAAFCLPVFAHPETLVKVKDAEDQLGARVGYI
                     ELDLNSGKILESFRPEERFPMMSTFKVLLCGAVLSRIDAGQEQLGRRIHYSQNDLVEYS
                     PVTEKHLTDGMTVRELCSAAITMSDNTAANLLLTTIGGPKELTAFLHNMGDHVTRLDRW
                     EPELNEAIPNDERDTTMPVAMATTLRKLLTGELLTLASRQQLIDWMEADKVAGPLLRSA
                     LPAGWFIADKSGAGERGSRGIIAALGPDGKPSRIVVIYTTGSQATMDERNRQIAEIGAS
                     LIKHW"
     primer_bind     5791..5810
                     /label=Amp-R
                     /note="Ampicillin resistance gene, reverse primer"
     promoter        complement(6029..6133)
                     /gene="bla"
                     /label=AmpR promoter
ORIGIN
        1 cccgaaaagt gccacctgca gcctgaatat gggccaaaca ggatatctgt ggtaagcagt
       61 tcctgccccg gctcagggcc aagaacagat ggaacagctg aatatgggcc aaacaggata
      121 tctgtggtaa gcagttcctg ccccggctca gggccaagaa cagatggtcc ccagatgcgg
      181 tccagccctc agcagtttct agagaaccat cagatgtttc cagggtgccc caaggacctg
      241 aaatgaccct gtgccttatt tgaactaacc aatcagttcg cttctcgctt ctgttcgcgc
      301 gcttctgctc cccgagctca ataaaagagc ccacaacccc tcactcgggg cgccagtcct
      361 ccgattgact gagtcgcccg ggtacccgtg tatccaataa accctcttgc agttgcatcc
      421 gacttgtggt ctcgctgttc cttgggaggg tctcctctga gtgattgact acccgtcagc
      481 gggggtcttt catttggggg ctcgtccggg atcgggagac ccctgcccag ggaccaccga
      541 cccaccaccg ggaggcaagc tggccagcaa cttatctgtg tctgtccgat tgtctagtgt
      601 ctatgactga ttttatgcgc ctgcgtcggt actagttagc taactagctc tgtatctggc
      661 ggacccgtgg tggaactgac gagttctgaa cacccggccg caaccctggg agacgtccca
      721 gggactttgg gggccgtttt tgtggcccga cctgaggaag ggagtcgatg tggaatccga
      781 ccccgtcagg atatgtggtt ctggtaggag acgagaacct aaaacagttc ccgcctccgt
      841 ctgaattttt gctttcggtt tggaaccgaa gccgcgcgtc ttgtctgctg cagcgctgca
      901 gcatcgttct gtgttgtctc tgtctgactg tgtttctgta tttgtctgaa aattagggcc
      961 agactgttac cactccctta agtttgacct taggtcactg gaaagatgtc gagcggatcg
     1021 ctcacaacca gtcggtagat gtcaagaaga gacgttgggt taccttctgc tctgcagaat
     1081 ggccaacctt taacgtcgga tggccgcgag acggcacctt taaccgagac ctcatcaccc
     1141 aggttaagat caaggtcttt tcacctggcc cgcatggaca cccagaccag gtcccctaca
     1201 tcgtgacctg ggaagccttg gcttttgacc cccctccctg ggtcaagccc tttgtacacc
     1261 ctaagcctcc gcctcctctt cctccatccg ccccgtctct cccccttgaa cctcctcgtt
     1321 cgaccccgcc tcgatcctcc ctttatccag ccctcactcc ttctctaggc gccggccgga
     1381 tctctcgagg ttagcttatg ttccaggcgg ccgagcgtcc ccaggagtgg gccatggagg
     1441 gcccccgcga cgggctgaag aaggagcggc tactggacga ccgccacgac agcggcctgg
     1501 actccatgaa agacgaggag tacgagcaga tggtcaagga gctgcaggag atccgcctcg
     1561 agccgcagga ggtgccgcgc ggctcggagc cctggaagca gcagctcacc gaggacgggg
     1621 actcgttcct gcacttggcc atcatccatg aagaaaaggc actgaccatg gaagtgatcc
     1681 gccaggtgaa gggagacctg gccttcctca acttccagaa caacctgcag cagactccac
     1741 tccacttggc tgtgatcacc aaccagccag aaattgctga ggcacttctg ggagctggct
     1801 gtgatcctga gctccgagac tttcgaggaa atacccccct acaccttgcc tgtgagcagg
     1861 gctgcctggc cagcgtggga gtcctgactc agtcctgcac caccccgcac ctccactcca
     1921 tcctgaaggc taccaactac aatggccaca cgtgtctaca cttagcctct atccatggct
     1981 acctgggcat cgtggagctt ttggtgtcct tgggtgctga tgtcaatgct caggagccct
     2041 gtaatggccg gactgccctt cacctcgcag tggacctgca aaatcctgac ctggtgtcac
     2101 tcctgttgaa gtgtggggct gatgtcaaca gagttaccta ccagggctat tctccctacc
     2161 agctcacctg gggccgccca agcacccgga tacagcagca gctgggccag ctgacactag
     2221 aaaaccttca gatgctgcca gagagtgagg atgaggagag ctatgacaca gagtcagagt
     2281 tcacggagtt cacagaggac gagctgccct atgatgactg tgtgtttgga ggccagcgtc
     2341 tgacgttatg aggatcaacg aattcgccag cacagtggtc gaccctgtgg aatgtgtgtc
     2401 agttagggtg tggaaagtcc ccaggctccc cagcaggcag aagtatgcaa agcatgcatc
     2461 tcaattagtc agcaaccagg tgtggaaagt ccccaggctc cccagcaggc agaagtatgc
     2521 aaagcatgca tctcaattag tcagcaacca tagtcccgcc cctaactccg cccatcccgc
     2581 ccctaactcc gcccagttcc gcccattctc cgccccatgg ctgactaatt ttttttattt
     2641 atgcagaggc cgaggccgcc tcggcctctg agctattcca gaagtagtga ggaggctttt
     2701 ttggaggcct aggcttttgc aaaaagctta tcgataccgt cgacctcgag accatggtga
     2761 gcaagcagat cctgaagaac accggcctgc aggagatcat gagcttcaag gtgaacctgg
     2821 agggcgtggt gaacaaccac gtgttcacca tggagggctg cggcaagggc aacatcctgt
     2881 tcggcaacca gctggtgcag atccgcgtga ccaagggcgc ccccctgccc ttcgccttcg
     2941 acatcctgag ccccgccttc cagtacggca accgcacctt caccaagtac cccgaggaca
     3001 tcagcgactt cttcatccag agcttccccg ccggcttcgt gtacgagcgc accctgcgct
     3061 acgaggacgg cggcctggtg gagatccgca gcgacatcaa cctgatcgag gagatgttcg
     3121 tgtaccgcgt ggagtacaag ggccgcaact tccccaacga cggccccgtg atgaagaaga
     3181 ccatcaccgg cctgcagccc agcttcgagg tggtgtacat gaacgacggc gtgctggtgg
     3241 gccaggtgat cctggtgtac cgcctgaaca gcggcaagtt ctacagctgc cacatgcgca
     3301 ccctgatgaa gagcaagggc gtggtgaagg acttccccga gtaccacttc atccagcacc
     3361 gcctggagaa gacctacgtg gaggacggcg gcttcgtgga gcagcacgag accgccatcg
     3421 cccagctgac cagcctgggc aagcccctgg gcagcctgca cgagtgggtg taatagggta
     3481 ccttcgataa aataaaagat tttatttagt ctccagaaaa aggggggaat gaaagacccc
     3541 acctgtaggt ttggcaagct agcttaagta acgccatttt gcaaggcatg gaaaaataca
     3601 taactgagaa tagagaagtt cagatcaagg tcaggaacag atggaacagc tgaatatggg
     3661 ccaaacagga tatctgtggt aagcagttcc tgccccggct cagggccaag aacagatgga
     3721 acagctgaat atgggccaaa caggatatct gtggtaagca gttcctgccc cggctcaggg
     3781 ccaagaacag atggtcccca gatgcggtcc agccctcagc agtttctaga gaaccatcag
     3841 atgtttccag ggtgccccaa ggacctgaaa tgaccctgtg ccttatttga actaaccaat
     3901 cagttcgctt ctcgcttctg ttcgcgcgct tctgctcccc gagctcaata aaagagccca
     3961 caacccctca ctcggggcgc cagtcctccg attgactgag tcgcccgggt acccgtgtat
     4021 ccaataaacc ctcttgcagt tgcatccgac ttgtggtctc gctgttcctt gggagggtct
     4081 cctctgagtg attgactacc cgtcagcggg ggtctttcac atgcagcatg tatcaaaatt
     4141 aatttggttt tttttcttaa gtatttacat taaatggcca tagttgcatt aatgaatcgg
     4201 ccaacgcgcg gggagaggcg gtttgcgtat tgggcgctct tccgcttcct cgctcactga
     4261 ctcgctgcgc tcggtcgttc ggctgcggcg agcggtatca gctcactcaa aggcggtaat
     4321 acggttatcc acagaatcag gggataacgc aggaaagaac atgtgagcaa aaggccagca
     4381 aaaggccagg aaccgtaaaa aggccgcgtt gctggcgttt ttccataggc tccgcccccc
     4441 tgacgagcat cacaaaaatc gacgctcaag tcagaggtgg cgaaacccga caggactata
     4501 aagataccag gcgtttcccc ctggaagctc cctcgtgcgc tctcctgttc cgaccctgcc
     4561 gcttaccgga tacctgtccg cctttctccc ttcgggaagc gtggcgcttt ctcatagctc
     4621 acgctgtagg tatctcagtt cggtgtaggt cgttcgctcc aagctgggct gtgtgcacga
     4681 accccccgtt cagcccgacc gctgcgcctt atccggtaac tatcgtcttg agtccaaccc
     4741 ggtaagacac gacttatcgc cactggcagc agccactggt aacaggatta gcagagcgag
     4801 gtatgtaggc ggtgctacag agttcttgaa gtggtggcct aactacggct acactagaag
     4861 aacagtattt ggtatctgcg ctctgctgaa gccagttacc ttcggaaaaa gagttggtag
     4921 ctcttgatcc ggcaaacaaa ccaccgctgg tagcggtggt ttttttgttt gcaagcagca
     4981 gattacgcgc agaaaaaaag gatctcaaga agatcctttg atcttttcta cggggtctga
     5041 cgctcagtgg aacgaaaact cacgttaagg gattttggtc atgagattat caaaaaggat
     5101 cttcacctag atccttttgc ggccgcaaat caatctaaag tatatatgag taaacttggt
     5161 ctgacagtta ccaatgctta atcagtgagg cacctatctc agcgatctgt ctatttcgtt
     5221 catccatagt tgcctgactc cccgtcgtgt agataactac gatacgggag ggcttaccat
     5281 ctggccccag tgctgcaatg ataccgcgag acccacgctc accggctcca gatttatcag
     5341 caataaacca gccagccgga agggccgagc gcagaagtgg tcctgcaact ttatccgcct
     5401 ccatccagtc tattaattgt tgccgggaag ctagagtaag tagttcgcca gttaatagtt
     5461 tgcgcaacgt tgttgccatt gctacaggca tcgtggtgtc acgctcgtcg tttggtatgg
     5521 cttcattcag ctccggttcc caacgatcaa ggcgagttac atgatccccc atgttgtgca
     5581 aaaaagcggt tagctccttc ggtcctccga tcgttgtcag aagtaagttg gccgcagtgt
     5641 tatcactcat ggttatggca gcactgcata attctcttac tgtcatgcca tccgtaagat
     5701 gcttttctgt gactggtgag tactcaacca agtcattctg agaatagtgt atgcggcgac
     5761 cgagttgctc ttgcccggcg tcaatacggg ataataccgc gccacatagc agaactttaa
     5821 aagtgctcat cattggaaaa cgttcttcgg ggcgaaaact ctcaaggatc ttaccgctgt
     5881 tgagatccag ttcgatgtaa cccactcgtg cacccaactg atcttcagca tcttttactt
     5941 tcaccagcgt ttctgggtga gcaaaaacag gaaggcaaaa tgccgcaaaa aagggaataa
     6001 gggcgacacg gaaatgttga atactcatac tcttcctttt tcaatattat tgaagcattt
     6061 atcagggtta ttgtctcatg agcggataca tatttgaatg tatttagaaa aataaacaaa
     6121 taggggttcc gcgcacattt c
//
