[The description below was written by a language model from this plasmid's Addgene catalogue record and the feature table of its GenBank file.]
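Description:
pBabe-GFP-IKBalpha-wt is a Moloney murine leukemia virus (MMLV)-based retroviral expression vector built on the pBabe-GFP backbone, carrying the wild-type human IκBα coding sequence (NFKBIA, inhibitor of kappa B alpha; about 1 kb). The full plasmid is roughly 6.1 kb. In bacteria it is maintained by a high-copy ColE1/pUC-type origin and selected with ampicillin through the bla (AmpR) gene and its own promoter, both of which lie outside the viral region.

The proviral cassette is flanked by two MMLV long terminal repeats. Downstream of the 5′ LTR sit the Psi packaging signal and a truncated gag segment lacking its start codon, which together support efficient encapsidation of the vector RNA when the plasmid is introduced into a packaging cell line that supplies the viral proteins in trans. The insert was cloned between a fused BglII/BamHI junction (destroyed) and a retained EcoRI site. The feature table does not annotate it as a feature, but the unannotated gap between the gag fragment and the SV40 promoter matches the stated insert size and the positions of the pBABE sequencing primers. In this arrangement, typical of pBabe vectors, the insert is transcribed from the 5′ LTR. A separate internal SV40 enhancer/early promoter (containing the SV40 origin) drives mammalian codon-optimised humanized Renilla GFP (hrGFP), so GFP is an independent marker for identifying or sorting transduced cells rather than a fusion to IκBα; no drug selection marker for mammalian cells is annotated.

The construct is suited to stable retroviral delivery of wild-type IκBα, an inhibitor of NF-κB signalling, into mammalian cells. It is associated with a study identifying IKBKE as a breast cancer oncogene.
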