Addgene plasmid #15263: pBabe-GFP-IKBalpha-wt
Depositing lab: William Hahn. Depositing organization: Dana-Farber Cancer Institute. Publication: Integrative Genomic Approaches Identify IKBKE as a Breast Cancer Oncogene. Boehm JS, Zhao JJ, Yao J, Kim SY, Firestein R, Dunn IF, Sjostrom SK, Garraway LA, Weremowicz S, Richardson AL, Greulich H, Stewart CJ, Mulvey LA, Shen RR, Ambrogio L, Hirozane-Kishikawa T, Hill DE, Vidal M, Meyerson M, Grenier JK, Hinkle G, Root DE, Roberts TM, Lander ES, Polyak K, Hahn WC. Cell. 2007 Jun 15. 129(6):1065-1079. 10.1016/j.cell.2007.03.052 PubMed 17574021.
Backbone
  Vector backbone: pBabe-GFP
  Backbone size w/o insert (bp): 5100
  Vector type: Mammalian Expression, Retroviral
Growth in bacteria
  Bacterial resistance: Ampicillin, 100 μg/mL
  Growth temperature: 37°C
  Growth strain: DH5alpha
  Copy number: High Copy
Gene/Insert
  Gene/Insert name: IKB alpha (alt name: inhibitor of kappa B alpha)
  Species: H. sapiens (human)
  Insert size (bp): 1000
  Entrez Gene: NFKBIA (a.k.a. EDAID2, IKBA, MAD-3, NFKBI)
  Cloning method: Restriction Enzyme; 5′ cloning site BglII/BamHI (destroyed during cloning); 3′ cloning site EcoRI (not destroyed)
  Sequencing primers: 5′ MSCV
Terms and licenses: Academic/Nonprofit Terms; Industry Terms: Not Available to Industry
How to cite: pBabe-GFP-IKBalpha-wt was a gift from William Hahn (Addgene plasmid # 15263 ; http://n2t.net/addgene:15263 ; RRID:Addgene_15263)
